>Addgene plasmid #117601 | pEPOR2KN0029 | addgene full sequence | sequence record 228316 | Addgene NGS Result
GAACACTCTGTGCCGATGTATCACCTCTCGCAAGAATTCAAGCTTGGAGGTCAACATGGTGGAGCACGAC
ACTCTGGTCTACTCCAAAAATGTCAAAGATACAGTCTCAGAAGATCAAAGGGCTATTGAGACTTTTCAAC
AAAGGATAATTTCGGGAAACCTCCTCGGATTCCATTGCCCAGCTATCTGTCACTTCATCGAAAGGACAGT
AGAAAAGGAAGGTGGCTCCTACAAATGCCATCATTGCGATAAAGGAAAGGCTATCATTCAAGATCTCTCT
GCCGACAGTGGTCCCAAAGATGGACCCCCACCCACGAGGAGCATCGTGGAAAAAGAAGAGGTTCCAACCA
CGTCTACAAAGCAAGTGGATTGATGTGATAACATGGTGGAGCACGACACTCTGGTCTACTCCAAAAATGT
CAAAGATACAGTCTCAGAAGATCAAAGGGCTATTGAGACTTTTCAACAAAGGATAATTTCGGGAAACCTC
CTCGGATTCCATTGCCCAGCTATCTGTCACTTCATCGAAAGGACAGTAGAAAAGGAAGGTGGCTCCTACA
AATGCCATCATTGCGATAAAGGAAAGGCTATCATTCAAGATCTCTCTGCCGACAGTGGTCCCAAAGATGG
ACCCCCACCCACGAGGAGCATCGTGGAAAAAGAAGAGGTTCCAACCACGTCTACAAAGCAAGTGGATTGA
TGTGACATCTCCACTGACGTAAGGGATGACGCACAATCCCACTATCCTTCGCAAGACCCTTCCTCTATAT
AAGGAAGTTCATTTCATTTGGAGAGGACACGCTCGAGTATAAGAGCTCATTTTTACAACAATTACCAACA
ACAACAAACAACAAACAACATTACAATTACATTTACAATTATCGATACAATGGACAAGAAGTACTCCATT
GGGCTCGATATCGGCACAAACAGCGTCGGCTGGGCCGTCATTACGGACGAGTACAAGGTGCCGAGCAAAA
AATTCAAAGTTCTGGGCAATACCGATCGCCACAGCATAAAGAAGAACCTCATTGGCGCCCTCCTGTTCGA
CTCCGGGGAGACGGCCGAAGCCACGCGGCTCAAAAGAACAGCACGGCGCAGATATACCCGCAGAAAGAAT
CGGATCTGCTACCTGCAGGAGATCTTTAGTAATGAGATGGCTAAGGTGGATGACTCTTTCTTCCATAGGC
TGGAGGAGTCCTTTTTGGTGGAGGAGGATAAAAAGCACGAGCGCCACCCAATCTTTGGCAATATCGTGGA
CGAGGTGGCGTACCATGAAAAGTACCCAACCATATATCATCTGAGGAAGAAGCTTGTAGACAGTACTGAT
AAGGCTGACTTGCGGTTGATCTATCTCGCGCTGGCGCATATGATCAAATTTCGGGGACACTTCCTCATCG
AGGGGGACCTGAACCCAGACAACAGCGATGTCGACAAACTCTTTATCCAACTGGTTCAGACTTACAATCA
GCTTTTCGAAGAGAACCCGATCAACGCATCCGGAGTTGACGCCAAAGCAATCCTGAGCGCTAGGCTGTCC
AAATCCCGGCGGCTCGAAAACCTCATCGCACAGCTCCCTGGGGAGAAGAAGAACGGCCTGTTTGGTAATC
TTATCGCCCTGTCACTCGGGCTGACCCCCAACTTTAAATCTAACTTCGACCTGGCCGAAGATGCCAAGCT
TCAACTGAGCAAAGACACCTACGATGATGATCTCGACAATCTGCTGGCCCAGATCGGCGACCAGTACGCA
GACCTTTTTTTGGCGGCAAAGAACCTGTCAGACGCCATTCTGCTGAGTGATATTCTGCGAGTGAACACGG
AGATCACCAAAGCTCCGCTGAGCGCTAGTATGATCAAGCGCTATGATGAGCACCACCAAGACTTGACTTT
GCTGAAGGCCCTTGTCAGACAGCAACTGCCTGAGAAGTACAAGGAAATTTTCTTCGATCAGTCTAAAAAT
GGCTACGCCGGATACATTGACGGCGGAGCAAGCCAGGAGGAATTTTACAAATTTATTAAGCCCATCTTGG
AAAAAATGGACGGCACCGAGGAGCTGCTGGTAAAGCTTAACAGAGAAGATCTGTTGCGCAAACAGCGCAC
TTTCGACAATGGAAGCATCCCCCACCAGATTCACCTGGGCGAACTGCACGCTATCCTCAGGCGGCAAGAG
GATTTCTACCCCTTTTTGAAAGATAACAGGGAAAAGATTGAGAAAATCCTCACATTTCGGATACCCTACT
ATGTAGGCCCCCTCGCCCGGGGAAATTCCAGATTCGCGTGGATGACTCGCAAATCAGAAGAGACTATCAC
TCCCTGGAACTTCGAGGAAGTCGTGGATAAGGGGGCCTCTGCCCAGTCCTTCATCGAAAGGATGACTAAC
TTTGATAAAAATCTGCCTAACGAAAAGGTGCTTCCTAAACACTCTCTGCTGTACGAGTACTTCACAGTTT
ATAACGAGCTCACCAAGGTCAAATACGTCACAGAAGGGATGAGAAAGCCAGCATTCCTGTCTGGAGAGCA
GAAGAAAGCTATCGTGGACCTCCTCTTCAAGACGAACCGGAAAGTTACCGTGAAACAGCTCAAAGAAGAT
TATTTCAAAAAGATTGAATGTTTCGACTCTGTTGAAATCAGCGGAGTGGAGGATCGCTTCAACGCATCCC
TGGGAACGTATCACGATCTCCTGAAAATCATTAAAGACAAGGACTTCCTGGACAATGAGGAGAACGAGGA
CATTCTTGAGGACATTGTCCTCACCCTTACGTTGTTTGAAGATAGGGAGATGATTGAAGAACGCTTGAAA
ACTTACGCTCATCTCTTCGACGACAAAGTCATGAAACAGCTCAAGAGGCGCCGATATACAGGATGGGGGC
GGCTGTCAAGAAAACTGATCAATGGGATCCGAGACAAGCAGAGTGGAAAGACAATCCTGGATTTTCTTAA
GTCCGATGGATTTGCCAACCGGAACTTCATGCAGTTGATCCATGATGACTCTCTCACCTTTAAGGAGGAC
ATCCAGAAAGCACAAGTTTCTGGCCAGGGGGACAGTCTCCACGAGCACATCGCTAATCTTGCAGGTAGCC
CAGCTATCAAAAAGGGAATACTGCAGACCGTTAAGGTCGTGGATGAACTCGTCAAAGTAATGGGAAGGCA
TAAGCCCGAGAATATCGTTATCGAGATGGCCCGAGAGAACCAAACTACCCAGAAGGGACAGAAGAACAGT
AGGGAAAGGATGAAGAGGATTGAAGAGGGTATAAAAGAACTGGGGTCCCAAATCCTTAAGGAACACCCAG
TTGAAAACACCCAGCTTCAGAATGAGAAGCTCTACCTGTACTACCTGCAGAACGGCAGGGACATGTACGT
GGATCAGGAACTGGACATCAATCGGCTCTCCGACTACGACGTGGATCATATCGTGCCCCAGTCTTTTCTC
GCAGATGATTCTATTGATAATAAAGTGTTGACAAGATCCGATAAAAATAGAGGGAAGAGTGATAACGTCC
CCTCAGAAGAAGTTGTCAAGAAAATGAAAAATTATTGGCGGCAGCTGCTGAACGCCAAACTGATCACACA
ACGGAAGTTCGATAATCTGACTAAGGCTGAACGAGGTGGCCTGTCTGAGTTGGATAAAGCCGGCTTCATC
AAAAGGCAGCTTGTTGAGACACGCCAGATCACCAAGCACGTGGCCCAAATTCTCGATTCACGCATGAACA
CCAAGTACGATGAAAATGACAAACTGATTCGAGAGGTGAAAGTTATTACTCTGAAGTCTAAGCTGGTTTC
AGATTTCAGAAAGGACTTTCAGTTTTATAAGGTGAGAGAGATCAACAATTACCACCATGCGCATGATGCC
TACCTGAATGCAGTGGTAGGCACTGCACTTATCAAAAAATATCCCGCGCTTGAATCTGAATTTGTTTACG
GAGACTATAAAGTGTACGATGTTAGGAAAATGATCGCAAAGTCTGAGCAGGAAATAGGCAAGGCCACCGC
TAAGTACTTCTTTTACAGCAATATTATGAATTTTTTCAAGACCGAGATTACACTGGCCAATGGAGAGATT
CGGAAGGCACCACTTATCGAAACAAACGGAGAAACAGGAGAAATCGTGTGGGACAAGGGTAGGGATTTCG
CGACAGTCCGGAAGGTCCTGTCCATGCCGCAGGTGAACATCGTTAAAAAGACCGAAGTACAGACCGGAGG
CTTCTCCAAGGAAAGTATCCTCCCGAAAAGGAACAGCGACAAGCTGATCGCACGCAAAAAAGATTGGGAC
CCCAAGAAATACGGCGGATTCGATTCTCCTACAGTCGCTTACAGTGTACTGGTTGTGGCCAAAGTGGAGA
AAGGGAAGTCTAAAAAACTCAAAAGCGTCAAGGAACTGCTGGGCATCACAATCATGGAGCGATCAAGCTT
CGAAAAAAACCCCATCGACTTTCTCGAGGCGAAAGGATATAAAGAGGTCAAAAAAGACCTCATCATTAAG
CTTCCCAAGTACTCTCTCTTTGAGCTTGAAAACGGCCGGAAACGAATGCTCGCTAGTGCGGGCGAGCTGC
AGAAAGGTAACGAGCTGGCACTGCCCTCTAAATACGTTAATTTCTTGTATCTGGCCAGCCACTATGAAAA
GCTCAAAGGATCTCCCGAAGATAATGAGCAGAAGCAGCTGTTCGTGGAACAACACAAACACTACCTTGAT
GAGATCATCGAGCAAATAAGCGAATTCTCCAAAAGAGTGATCCTCGCCGACGCTAACCTCGATAAGGTGC
TTTCTGCTTACAATAAGCACAGGGATAAGCCCATCAGGGAGCAGGCAGAAAACATTATCCACTTGTTTAC
TCTGACCAACTTGGGCGCGCCTGCAGCCTTCAAGTACTTCGACACCACCATAGACAGAAAGCGGTACACC
TCTACAAAGGAGGTCCTGGACGCCACACTGATTCATCAGTCAATTACGGGGCTCTATGAAACAAGAATCG
ACCTCTCTCAGCTCGGTGGAGACAGCAGGGCTGACCCCAAGAAGAAGAGGAAGGTGGGTTCGATGGTGAG
CAAGGGCGAGGAGCTGTTCACCGGGGTGGTGCCCATCCTGGTCGAGCTGGACGGCGACGTAAACGGCCAC
AAGTTCAGCGTGTCCGGCGAGGGCGAGGGCGATGCCACCTACGGCAAGCTGACCCTGAAGTTCATCTGCA
CCACCGGCAAGCTGCCCGTGCCCTGGCCCACCCTCGTGACCACCTTCGGCTACGGCCTGCAGTGCTTCGC
CCGCTACCCCGACCACATGAAGCAGCACGACTTCTTCAAGTCCGCCATGCCCGAAGGCTACGTCCAGGAG
CGCACCATCTTCTTCAAGGACGACGGCAACTACAAGACCCGCGCCGAGGTGAAGTTCGAGGGCGACACCC
TGGTGAACCGCATCGAGCTGAAGGGCATCGACTTCAAGGAGGACGGCAACATCCTGGGGCACAAGCTGGA
GTACAACTACAACAGCCACAACGTCTATATCATGGCCGACAAGCAGAAGAACGGCATCAAGGTGAACTTC
AAGATCCGCCACAACATCGAGGACGGCAGCGTGCAGCTCGCCGACCACTACCAGCAGAACACCCCCATCG
GCGACGGCCCCGTGCTGCTGCCCGACAACCACTACCTGAGCTACCAGTCCGCCCTGAGCAAAGACCCCAA
CGAGAAGCGCGATCACATGGTCCTGCTGGAGTTCGTGACCGCCGCCGGGATCACTCTCGGCATGGACGAG
CTGTACAAGTGAGCTTGTCAAGCAGATCGTTCAAACATTTGGCAATAAAGTTTCTTAAGATTGAATCCTG
TTGCCGGTCTTGCGATGATTATCATATAATTTCTGTTGAATTACGTTAAGCATGTAATAATTAACATGTA
ATGCATGACGTTATTTATGAGATGGGTTTTTATGATTAGAGTCCCGCAATTATACATTTAATACGCGATA
GAAAACAAAATATAGCGCGCAAACTAGGATAAATTATCGCGCGCGGTGTCATCTATGTTACTAGATCGAC
GCTACTAGAATTCGAGCTCGGAGCATCTTCATTCTTAAGATATGAAGATAATCTTCAAAAGGCCCCTGGG
AATCTGAAAGAAGAGAAGCAGGCCCATTTATATGGGAAAGAACAATAGTATTTCTTATATAGGCCCATTT
AAGTTGAAAACAATCTTCAAAAGTCCCACATCGCTTAGATAAGAAAACGAAGCTGAGTTTATATACAGCT
AGAGTCGAAGTAGTGATTGCCGTTAGTTTGAGAGTCCAGTTTTAGAGCTAGAAATAGCAAGTTAAAATAA
GGCTAGTCCGTTATCAACTTGAAAAAGTGGCACCGAGTCGGTGCTTTTTTTCTAGACCCAGCTTTCTTGT
ACAAAGTTGGCATTACGCTTTACGAGGATGCACATGTGACCGAGGGACACGAAGTGATCCGTTTAAACTA
TCAGTGTTTGACAGGATATATTGGCGGGTAAACCTAAGAGAAAAGAGCGTTTATTAGAATAATCGGATAT
TTAAAAGGGCGTGAAAAGGTTTATCCGTTCGTCCATTTGTATGTGCATGCCAACCACAGGGTTCCCCTCG
GGAGTCAGCCGTGCGGCTGCATGAAATCCTGGCCGGTTTGTCTGATGCCAAGCTGGCGGCCTGGCCGGCC
AGCTTGGCCGCTGAAGAAACCGAGCGCCGCCGTCTAAAAAGGTGATGTGTATTTGAGTAAAACAGCTTGC
GTCATGCGGTCGCTGCGTATATGATGCGATGAGTAAATAAACAAATACGCAAGGGGAACGCATGAAGGTT
ATCGCTGTACTTAACCAGAAAGGCGGGTCAGGCAAGACGACCATCGCAACCCATCTAGCCCGCGCCCTGC
AACTCGCCGGGGCCGATGTTCTGTTAGTCGATTCCGATCCCCAGGGCAGTGCCCGCGATTGGGCGGCCGT
GCGGGAAGATCAACCGCTAACCGTTGTCGGCATCGACCGCCCGACGATTGACCGCGACGTGAAGGCCATC
GGCCGGCGCGACTTCGTAGTGATCGACGGAGCGCCCCAGGCGGCGGACTTGGCTGTGTCCGCGATCAAGG
CAGCCGACTTCGTGCTGATTCCGGTGCAGCCAAGCCCTTACGACATATGGGCCACCGCCGACCTGGTGGA
GCTGGTTAAGCAGCGCATTGAGGTCACGGATGGAAGGCTACAAGCGGCCTTTGTCGTGTCGCGGGCGATC
AAAGGCACGCGCATCGGCGGTGAGGTTGCCGAGGCGCTGGCCGGGTACGAGCTGCCCATTCTTGAGTCCC
GTATCACGCAGCGCGTGAGCTACCCAGGCACTGCCGCCGCCGGCACAACCGTTCTTGAATCAGAACCCGA
GGGCGACGCTGCCCGCGAGGTCCAGGCGCTGGCCGCTGAAATTAAATCAAAACTCATTTGAGTTAATGAG
GTAAAGAGAAAATGAGCAAAAGCACAAACACGCTAAGTGCCGGCCGTCCGAGCGCACGCAGCAGCAAGGC
TGCAACGTTGGCCAGCCTGGCAGACACGCCAGCCATGAAGCGGGTCAACTTTCAGTTGCCGGCGGAGGAT
CACACCAAGCTGAAGATGTACGCGGTACGCCAAGGCAAGACCATTACCGAGCTGCTATCTGAATACATCG
CGCAGCTACCAGAGTAAATGAGCAAATGAATAAATGAGTAGATGAATTTTAGCGGCTAAAGGAGGCGGCA
TGGAAAATCAAGAACAACCAGGCACCGACGCCGTGGAATGCCCCATGTGTGGAGGAACGGGCGGTTGGCC
AGGCGTAAGCGGCTGGGTTGTCTGCCGGCCCTGCAATGGCACTGGAACCCCCAAGCCCGAGGAATCGGCG
TGAGCGGTCGCAAACCATCCGGCCCGGTACAAATCGGCGCGGCGCTGGGTGATGACCTGGTGGAGAAGTT
GAAGGCCGCGCAGGCCGCCCAGCGGCAACGCATCGAGGCAGAAGCACGCCCCGGTGAATCGTGGCAAGCG
GCCGCTGATCGAATCCGCAAAGAATCCCGGCAACCGCCGGCAGCCGGTGCGTCGTCGATTAGGAAGCCGC
CCAAGGGCGACGAGCAACCAGATTTTTTCGTTCCGATGCTCTATGACGTGGGCACCCGCGATAGTCGCAG
CATCATGGACGTGGCCGTTTTCCGTCTGTCGAAGCGTGACCGACGAGCTGGCGAGGTGATCCGCTACGAG
CTTCCAGACGGGCACGTAGAGGTTTCCGCAGGGCCGGCCGGCATGGCCAGTGTGTGGGATTACGACCTGG
TACTGATGGCGGTTTCCCATCTAACCGAATCCATGAACCGATACCGGGAAGGGAAGGGAGACAAGCCCGG
CCGCGTGTTCCGTCCACACGTTGCGGACGTACTCAAGTTCTGCCGGCGAGCCGATGGCGGAAAGCAGAAA
GACGACCTGGTAGAAACCTGCATTCGGTTAAACACCACGCACGTTGCCATGCAGCGTACGAAGAAGGCCA
AGAACGGCCGCCTGGTGACGGTATCCGAGGGTGAAGCCTTGATTAGCCGCTACAAGATCGTAAAGAGCGA
AACCGGGCGGCCGGAGTACATCGAGATCGAGCTAGCTGATTGGATGTACCGCGAGATTACAGAAGGCAAG
AACCCGGACGTGCTGACGGTTCACCCCGATTACTTTTTGATCGATCCCGGCATCGGCCGTTTTCTCTACC
GCCTGGCACGCCGCGCCGCAGGCAAGGCAGAAGCCAGATGGTTGTTCAAGACGATCTACGAACGCAGTGG
CAGCGCCGGAGAGTTCAAGAAGTTCTGTTTCACCGTGCGCAAGCTGATCGGGTCAAATGACCTGCCGGAG
TACGATTTGAAGGAGGAGGCGGGGCAGGCTGGCCCGATCCTAGTCATGCGCTACCGCAACCTGATCGAGG
GCGAAGCATCCGCCGGTTCCTAATGTACGGAGCAGATGCTAGGGCAAATTGCCCTAGCAGGGGAAAAAGG
TCGAAAAAGCTTCTTTCCTGTGGATAGCACGTACATTGGGAACCCAAAGCCGTACATTGGGAACCGGAAC
CCGTACATTGGGAACCCAAAGCCGTACATTGGGAACCGGTCACACATGTAAGTGACTGATATAAAAGAGA
AAAAAGGCGATTTTTCCGCCTAAAACTCTTTAAAACTTATTAAAACTCTTAAAACCCGCCTGGCCTGTGC
ATAACTGTCTGGCCAGCGCACAGCCGAACAGCTGCAAAAAGCGCCCACATCAAGGCTCCGAGTGCGCGGA
ACCCCTATTTGTTTATTTTTCTAAATACATTCAAATATGTATCCGCTCATGAGACAATAACCCTGAKCCT
GGCCTGTGCATAACTGTCTGGCCAGCGCACAGCCGAACAGCTGCAAAAAGCGCCCACATCAAGGCTCCGA
GTGCGCGGAACCCCTATTTGTTTATTTTTCTAAATACATTCAAATATGTATCCGCTCATGAGACAATAAC
CCTGATAAATGCTTCAATAATATTGAAAAAGGAAGAGTATGGCTAAAATGAGAATATCACCGGAATTGAA
AAAACTGATCGAAAAATACCGCTGCGTAAAAGATACGGAAGGAATGTCTCCTGCTAAGGTATATAAGCTG
GTGGGAGAAAATGAAAACCTATATTTAAAAATGACGGACAGCCGGTATAAAGGGACCACCTATGATGTGG
AACGGGAAAAGGACATGATGCTATGGCTGGAAGGAAAGCTGCCTGTTCCAAAGGTCCTGCACTTTGAACG
GCATGATGGCTGGAGCAATCTGCTCATGAGTGAGGCCGATGGCGTCCTTTGCTCGGAAGAGTATGAAGAT
GAACAAAGCCCTGAAAAGATTATCGAGCTGTATGCGGAGTGCATCAGGCTCTTTCACTCCATCGACATAT
CGGATTGTCCCTATACGAATAGCTTAGACAGCCGCTTAGCCGAATTGGATTACTTACTGAATAACGATCT
GGCCGATGTGGATTGCGAAAACTGGGAAGAGGACACTCCATTTAAAGATCCGCGCGAGCTGTATGATTTT
TTAAAGACGGAAAAGCCCGAAGAGGAACTTGTCTTTTCCCACGGCGACCTGGGAGACAGCAACATCTTTG
TGAAAGATGGCAAAGTAAGTGGCTTTATTGATCTTGGGAGAAGCGGCAGGGCGGACAAGTGGTATGACAT
TGCCTTCTGCGTCCGGTCGCTCAGGGAGGATATCGGGGAAGAACAGTATGTCGAGCTATTTTTTGACTTA
CTGGGGATCAAGCCTGATTGGGAGAAAATAAAATATTATATTTTACTGGATGAATTGTTTTAGCTGTCAG
ACCAAGTTTACTCATATATACTTTAGATTGATTTAAAACTTCATTTTTAATTTAAAAGGATCTAGGTGAA
GATCCTTTTTGATAATCTCATGACCAAAATCCCTTAACGTGAGTTTTCGTTCCACTGAGCGTCAGACCCC
GTAGAAAAGATCAAAGGATCTTCTTGAGATCCTTTTTTTCTGCGCGTAATCTGCTGCTTGCAAACAAAAA
AACCACCGCTACCAGCGGTGGTTTGTTTGCCGGATCAAGAGCTACCAACTCTTTTTCCGAAGGTAACTGG
CTTCAGCAGAGCGCAGATACCAAATACTGTTCTTCTAGTGTAGCCGTAGTTAGGCCACCACTTCAAGAAC
TCTGTAGCACCGCCTACATACCTCGCTCTGCTAATCCTGTTACCAGTGGCTGCTGCCAGTGGCGATAAGT
CGTGTCTTACCGGGTTGGACTCAAGACGATAGTTACCGGATAAGGCGCAGCGGTCGGGCTGAACGGGGGG
TTCGTGCACACAGCCCAGCTTGGAGCGAACGACCTACACCGAACTGAGATACCTACAGCGTGAGCTATGA
GAAAGCGCCACGCTTCCCGAAGGGAGAAAGGCGGACAGGTATCCGGTAAGCGGCAGGGTCGGAACAGGAG
AGCGCACGAGGGAGCTTCCAGGGGGAAACGCCTGGTATCTTTATAGTCCTGTCGGGTTTCGCCACCTCTG
ACTTGAGCGTCGATTTTTGTGATGCTCGTCAGGGGGGCGGAGCCTATGGAAAAACGCCAGCAACGCGGCC
TTTTTACGGTTCCTGCTCGGATCTGTTGGACCGGACAGTAGTCATGGTTGATGGGCTGCCTGTATCGAGT
GGTGATTTTGTGCCGAGCTGCCGGTCGGGGAGCTGTTGGCTGGCTGGTGGCAGGATATATTGTGGTGTAA
ACAAATTGACGCTTAGACAACTTAATAACACATTGCGGACGTTTTTAATGTACTGGGGTT
Features (pLannotate 1.2.2; 16 found; start..end, strand, type, name):
    127..803     +  promoter       CaMV 35S promoter (enhanced): cauliflower mosaic virus 35S promoter with a duplicated enhancer region
    828..881     +  misc_feature   TMV Ω: translational enhancer from the tobacco mosaic virus 5'-leader sequence (Gallie et al., 1988)
    890..4993    +  CDS            Cas9: Cas9 (Csn1) endonuclease from the Streptococcus pyogenes Type II CRISPR/Cas system generates RNA-guided double strand breaks in DNA
   5033..5749    +  CDS            EYFP: EYFP is a basic (constitutively fluorescent) green/yellow fluorescent protein published in 1996, derived from Aequorea victoria. It is reported to be a very rapidly-maturing weak dimer with high acid sensitivity.
   5765..6017    +  terminator     NOS terminator: nopaline synthase terminator and poly(A) signal
   6269..6344    +  misc_RNA       gRNA scaffold: guide RNA scaffold for the Streptococcus pyogenes CRISPR/Cas9 system
   6356..6377    -  protein_bind   attB2 (fragment): mutant version of attB; recombination site for the Gateway® BP reaction BP Clonase™
   6449..6473    +  misc_feature   RB T-DNA repeat: right border repeat from nopaline C58 T-DNA
   6782..7411    +  CDS            pVS1 StaA: stability protein from the Pseudomonas plasmid pVS1 (Heeb et al., 2000)
   7840..8913    +  CDS            pVS1 RepA: replication protein from the Pseudomonas plasmid pVS1 (Heeb et al., 2000)
   8979..9173    +  rep_origin     pVS1 oriV: origin of replication for the Pseudomonas plasmid pVS1 (Heeb et al., 2000)
   9235..9306    +  promoter       AmpR promoter (fragment): bla
   9384..9488    +  promoter       AmpR promoter: bla
   9489..10283   +  CDS            KanR: aminoglycoside phosphotransferase; aphA-3; confers resistance to kanamycin
  10454..11042   +  rep_origin     ori: high-copy-number ColE1/pMB1/pBR322/pUC origin of replication
  11178..11202   +  misc_feature   LB T-DNA repeat: left border repeat from nopaline C58 T-DNA
