[The description below was written by a language model from this plasmid's Addgene catalogue record and pLannotate feature annotations shown in this document.]
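Description:
pEPOR2KN0029 is a Level 2 MoClo (Golden Gate) plant expression construct built in the pICSL4723 binary backbone, combining two Level 1 transcription units within a single T-DNA. The 11,260 nt sequence carries nopaline-type left and right T-DNA border repeats, the pVS1 replication origin with its RepA and StaA stability functions for maintenance in Agrobacterium, and a high-copy ColE1/pUC-type origin for propagation in E. coli. Selection in bacteria is by kanamycin, through an aminoglycoside phosphotransferase gene driven by a bla promoter. The Level 1 cassettes were assembled through BpiI sites that were destroyed during cloning. No plant selectable marker is annotated between the borders.

The first cassette expresses Sp-eCas9 1.1, an enhanced-specificity variant of Streptococcus pyogenes Cas9, from a CaMV 35S promoter with a duplicated enhancer, followed by the TMV Ω translational leader. The feature table also places an EYFP coding sequence shortly downstream of Cas9 and ahead of the NOS terminator, which suggests a fluorescent fusion or reporter, although the catalogue fields do not mention it. The second cassette is described as an Arabidopsis U6-26 promoter driving an sgRNA. The automated annotation detects only the S. pyogenes guide scaffold, not the promoter or spacer. According to the record, the guide targets NbPDS but carries one mismatch to the target.

That mismatch fits the stated context of the work, a comparison of the efficiency and specificity of Cas nucleases in plants. The construct would serve to test how well the high-fidelity nuclease tolerates imperfect guide–target pairing after T-DNA delivery into plant cells.
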