Addgene plasmid #117601: pEPOR2KN0029
Purpose: Level2 MoClo construct, containing level1 plant expression cassettes for Sp-eCas9 1.1(pEPOR1CB0011) and sgRNA_NbPDS+1 mismatch(pEPOR1CB019)
Depositing lab: Nicola Patron. Depositing organization: Earlham Institute. Publication: Comparison of efficiency and specificity of CRISPR-associated (Cas) nucleases in plants: An expanded toolkit for precision genome engineering. Raitskin O, Schudoma C, West A, Patron NJ. PLoS One. 2019 Feb 27;14(2):e0211598. doi: 10.1371/journal.pone.0211598. eCollection 2019. PubMed 30811422.
Backbone
  Vector backbone: pICSL4723
  Vector type: Plant Expression
Growth in bacteria
  Bacterial resistance: Kanamycin, 50 μg/mL
  Growth temperature: 37°C
  Growth strain: DH5alpha
  Copy number: High Copy
Gene/Insert
  Gene/Insert name: [35S:Sp-eCas9 1.1(pEPOR1CB0011) ] +[AtU6-26:sgRNA]
  Species: Synthetic
  Cloning method: Restriction Enzyme; 5′ cloning site BpiI (destroyed during cloning); 3′ cloning site BpiI (destroyed during cloning)
Terms and licenses: Academic/Nonprofit Terms; Industry Terms: Not Available to Industry
Depositor comments: Please visit https://www.biorxiv.org/content/early/2018/09/20/422766 for BioRxiv preprint
How to cite: pEPOR2KN0029 was a gift from Nicola Patron (Addgene plasmid # 117601 ; http://n2t.net/addgene:117601 ; RRID:Addgene_117601)
